Addgene plasmid #157283: pD649-HAsp-AZGP1-COMP5AP-AviTag-9xHis
Purpose: Mammalian expression of cell-surface protein extracellular domain fused to COMP5AP-AviTag-9xHis. Protein is secreted from cells.
Depositing lab: Chris Garcia. Depositing organization: Stanford University. Publication: A Human IgSF Cell-Surface Interactome Reveals a Complex Network of Protein-Protein Interactions. Wojtowicz WM, Vielmetter J, Fernandes RA, Siepe DH, Eastman CL, Chisholm GB, Cox S, Klock H, Anderson PW, Rue SM, Miller JJ, Glaser SM, Bragstad ML, Vance J, Lam AW, Lesley SA, Zinn K, Garcia KC. Cell. 2020 Aug 20;182(4):1027-1043.e17. doi: 10.1016/j.cell.2020.07.025. PubMed 32822567.
Backbone
  Vector backbone: pD649
  Backbone size w/o insert (bp): 7153
  Vector type: Mammalian Expression
Growth in bacteria
  Bacterial resistance: Ampicillin, 100 μg/mL
  Growth temperature: 37°C
  Growth strain: DH5alpha
  Copy number: High Copy
Gene/Insert
  Gene/Insert name: AZGP1 (alt name: ZA2G)
  Species: H. sapiens (human)
  Insert size (bp): 834
  Entrez Gene: AZGP1 (a.k.a. ZA2G, ZAG)
  Promoter: CMV/SP6
  Tag / fusion protein: COMP5AP-AviTag-9xHis (C terminal on backbone)
  Cloning method: Restriction Enzyme; 5′ cloning site GCGGCCGC (not destroyed); 3′ cloning site GGCGCGCC (not destroyed)
  Sequencing primers: 5′ ATTTAGGTGACACTATAG; 3′ CGTCGCACTCCATCACGGTG
Resource information
  A portion of this plasmid was derived from a plasmid made by: synthesis by ThermoFisher
Terms and licenses: Academic/Nonprofit Terms; Industry Terms: Not Available to Industry
Depositor comments: Some plasmids in this collection may have an IS4-like element ISVsa5 family transposase upstream of the CMV promoter.
How to cite: pD649-HAsp-AZGP1-COMP5AP-AviTag-9xHis was a gift from Chris Garcia (Addgene plasmid # 157283 ; http://n2t.net/addgene:157283 ; RRID:Addgene_157283)
