[The description below was written by a language model from this plasmid's Addgene catalogue record and pLannotate feature annotations shown in this document.]
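Description:
pD649-HAsp-AZGP1-COMP5AP-AviTag-9xHis is a mammalian expression plasmid (7,987 nt in the annotated sequence) built on the pD649 backbone for producing a secreted, multimerised form of the human AZGP1 (zinc-alpha-2-glycoprotein, ZAG) ectodomain. It is maintained in E. coli at high copy through a ColE1/pUC-type origin and selected with ampicillin via the β-lactamase gene. The feature table also shows an SV40 early/EM7 promoter cassette driving a puromycin N-acetyltransferase coding region followed by an SV40 poly(A) signal, which would in principle permit selection in mammalian cells, although the record does not describe such use. Short annotated fragments of KanR, lacZα, ble, f1 ori and the rrnB T2 terminator appear to be backbone remnants rather than functional parts.

The expression unit uses the CMV immediate-early enhancer and promoter with a portion of CMV intron A, followed by an SP6 promoter that can serve for in vitro transcription or as a sequencing primer site. The open reading frame begins with a signal peptide (named "HAsp" in the construct name, although pLannotate matches part of it to an IgH signal sequence) that directs the protein into the secretory pathway. Next comes the 834 bp AZGP1 insert, cloned between retained NotI and AscI sites. Downstream, in the backbone, are the pentamerising coiled-coil segment of rat cartilage oligomeric matrix protein, human placental alkaline phosphatase, an AviTag for enzymatic biotinylation and a polyhistidine tag (9xHis by name, annotated as 8xHis), terminated by the bGH poly(A) signal. The pentameric fusion raises binding avidity, and the phosphatase gives an enzymatic readout, which suits detection of weak extracellular interactions; the plasmid belongs to a collection made for a human IgSF cell-surface interactome screen. The depositor notes that some plasmids in the collection may carry an IS4-like transposase element upstream of the CMV promoter; none is annotated here.
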