Features (pLannotate 1.2.2; 24 found; start..end, strand, type, name):
    119..143     -  CDS            KanR (fragment): aminoglycoside phosphotransferase; aph(3')-Ia; confers resistance to kanamycin
    254..842     +  rep_origin     ori: high-copy-number ColE1/pMB1/pBR322/pUC origin of replication
   1067..1084    +  terminator     rrnB T2 terminator (fragment): transcription terminator T2 from the E. coli rrnB gene
   1109..1128    -  CDS            lacZα (fragment): LacZα fragment of β-galactosidase; lacZ fragment
   1584..1600    +  protein_bind   lac operator: The lac repressor binds to the lac operator to inhibit transcription in E. coli. This inhibition can be relieved by adding lactose or isopropyl-β-D-thiogalactopyranoside (IPTG). lac repressor encoded by lacI
   1843..2146    +  enhancer       CMV enhancer: human cytomegalovirus immediate early enhancer
   2147..2350    +  promoter       CMV promoter: human cytomegalovirus (CMV) immediate early promoter
   2486..2529    +  intron         CMV intron (fragment): modified intron A from human cytomegalovirus
   2581..2599    +  promoter       SP6 promoter: promoter for bacteriophage SP6 RNA polymerase
   2603..2640    +  CDS            IgH signal sequence (fragment): signal sequence from the mouse immunoglobulin heavy chain variable region
   2740..3582    +  CDS            AZGP1 (fragment): ZA2G_HUMAN - Also known as ZAG, ZNGP1. Experimental evidence at protein level: Swiss-Prot protein existence level 1. Stimulates lipid degradation in adipocytes and causes the extensive fat losses associated with some advanced cancers. May bind polyunsaturated fatty acids. From Homo sapiens (Human).
   3679..3858    +  CDS            Comp (fragment): COMP_RAT - Experimental evidence at protein level: Swiss-Prot protein existence level 1. May play a role in the structural integrity of cartilage via its interaction with other extracellular matrix proteins such as the collagens and fibronectin. Can mediate the interaction of chondrocytes with the cartilage extracellular matrix through interaction with cell surface integrin receptors. Could play a role in the pathogenesis of osteoarthritis. Potent suppressor of apoptosis in both primary chondrocytes and transformed cells. Suppresses apoptosis by blocking the activation of caspase-3 and by indu
   3846..5298    +  CDS            SEAP (fragment): secreted alkaline phosphatase from human placenta The natural enzyme has a C-terminal transmembrane sequence that is replaced by a GPI anchor.
   5323..5364    +  CDS            AviTag™ (fragment): peptide tag that allows for enzymatic biotinylation
   5368..5391    +  CDS            8xHis: 8xHis affinity tag
   5537..5648    +  polyA_signal   bGH poly(A) signal: bovine growth hormone polyadenylation signal
   5649..5757    +  rep_origin     f1 ori (fragment): f1 bacteriophage origin of replication; arrow indicates direction of (+) strand synthesis
   5771..6100    +  promoter       SV40 promoter: SV40 enhancer and early promoter
   6148..6195    +  promoter       EM7 promoter: synthetic bacterial promoter&nbsp
   6214..6813    +  CDS            PuroR (fragment): puromycin N-acetyltransferase; pac from Streptomyces; confers resistance to puromycin
   6823..6948    +  CDS            ble (fragment): BLE_KLEPN - Experimental evidence at protein level: Swiss-Prot protein existence level 1. Binding protein with a strong affinity to the bleomycin family of antibiotics. Binds to CL990; an antimitotic-antibiotic compound. From Klebsiella pneumoniae.
   6943..7064    +  polyA_signal   SV40 poly(A) signal: SV40 polyadenylation signal
   7117..7977    -  CDS            AmpR: β-lactamase; bla; confers resistance to ampicillin, carbenicillin, and related antibiotics
   7980..89      -  promoter       AmpR promoter (fragment) (across the origin): bla
>Addgene plasmid #157283 | pD649-HAsp-AZGP1-COMP5AP-AviTag-9xHis | depositor full sequence | sequence record 303675 | Full Sequence
TTTCAATATTATTGAAGCATTTATCAGGGTTATTGTCTCATGAGCGGATACATATTTGAATGTATTTAGA
AAAATAAACAAATAGGGGTCAGTGTTACAACCAATTAACCAATTCTGAACATTATCGCGAGCCCATTTAT
ACCTGAATATGGCTCATAACACCCCTTGCTCATGACCAAAATCCCTTAACGTGAGTTACGCGCGCGTCGT
TCCACTGAGCGTCAGACCCCGTAGAAAAGATCAAAGGATCTTCTTGAGATCCTTTTTTTCTGCGCGTAAT
CTGCTGCTTGCAAACAAAAAAACCACCGCTACCAGCGGTGGTTTGTTTGCCGGATCAAGAGCTACCAACT
CTTTTTCCGAAGGTAACTGGCTTCAGCAGAGCGCAGATACCAAATACTGTTCTTCTAGTGTAGCCGTAGT
TAGCCCACCACTTCAAGAACTCTGTAGCACCGCCTACATACCTCGCTCTGCTAATCCTGTTACCAGTGGC
TGCTGCCAGTGGCGATAAGTCGTGTCTTACCGGGTTGGACTCAAGACGATAGTTACCGGATAAGGCGCAG
CGGTCGGGCTGAACGGGGGGTTCGTGCACACAGCCCAGCTTGGAGCGAACGACCTACACCGAACTGAGAT
ACCTACAGCGTGAGCTATGAGAAAGCGCCACGCTTCCCGAAGGGAGAAAGGCGGACAGGTATCCGGTAAG
CGGCAGGGTCGGAACAGGAGAGCGCACGAGGGAGCTTCCAGGGGGAAACGCCTGGTATCTTTATAGTCCT
GTCGGGTTTCGCCACCTCTGACTTGAGCGTCGATTTTTGTGATGCTCGTCAGGGGGGCGGAGCCTATGGA
AAAACGCCAGCAACGCGGCCTTTTTACGGTTCCTGGCCTTTTGCTGGCCTTTTGCTCACATGTTCTTTCC
TGCGTTATCCCCTGATTCTGTGGATAACCGTATTACCGCCTTTGAGTGAGCTGATACCGCTCGCCGCAGC
CGAACGACCGAGCGCAGCGAGTCAGTGAGCGAGGAAGCGGAAGGCGAGAGTAGGGAACTGCCAGGCATCA
AACTAAGCAGAAGGCCCCTGACGGATGGCCTTTTTGCGTTTCTACAAACTCTTTCTGTGTTGTAAAACGA
CGGCCAGTCTTAAGCTCGGGCCCCCTGGGCGGTTCTGATAACGAGTAATCGTTAATCCGCAAATAACGTA
AAAACCCGCTTCGGCGGGTTTTTTTATGGGGGGAGTTTAGGGAAAGAGCATTTGTCAGAATATTTAAGGG
CGCCTGTCACTTTGCTTGATATATGAGAATTATTTAACCTTATAAATGAGAAAAAAGCAACGCACTTTAA
ATAAGATACGTTGCTTTTTCGATTGATGAACACCTATAATTAAACTATTCATCTATTATTTATGATTTTT
TGTATATACAATATTTCTAGTTTGTTAAAGAGAATTAAGAAAATAAATCTCGAAAATAATAAAGGGAAAA
TCAGTTTTTGATATCAAAATTATACATGTCAACGATAATACAAAATATAATACAAACTATAAGATGTTAT
CAGTATTTATTATCATTTAGAATAAATTTTGTGTCGCCCTTAATTGTGAGCGGATAACAATTACGAGCTT
CATGCACAGTGGCGTTGACTCAATATTGGCCATTAGCCATATTATTCATTGGTTATATAGCATAAATCAA
TATTGGCTATTGGCCATTGCATACGTTGTATCTATATCATAATATGTACATTTATATTGGCTCATGTCCA
ATATGACCGCCATGTTGGCATTGATTATTGACTAGTTATTAATAGTAATCAATTACGGGGTCATTAGTTC
ATAGCCCATATATGGAGTTCCGCGTTACATAACTTACGGTAAATGGCCCGCCTGGCTGACCGCCCAACGA
CCCCCGCCCATTGACGTCAATAATGACGTATGTTCCCATAGTAACGCCAATAGGGACTTTCCATTGACGT
CAATGGGTGGAGTATTTACGGTAAACTGCCCACTTGGCAGTACATCAAGTGTATCATATGCCAAGTACGC
CCCCTATTGACGTCAATGACGGTAAATGGCCCGCCTGGCATTATGCCCAGTACATGACCTTATGGGACTT
TCCTACTTGGCAGTACATCTACGTATTAGTCATCGCTATTACCATGGTGATGCGGTTTTGGCAGTACATC
AATGGGCGTGGATAGCGGTTTGACTCACGGGGATTTCCAAGTCTCCACCCCATTGACGTCAATGGGAGTT
TGTTTTGGCACCAAAATCAACGGGACTTTCCAAAATGTCGTAACAACTCCGCCCCATTGACGCAAATGGG
CGGTAGGCGTGTACGGTGGGAGGTCTATATAAGCAGAGCTCGTTTAGTGAACCGTCAGATCGCCTGGAGA
CGCCATCCACGCTGTTTTGACCTCCATAGAAGACACCGGGACCGATCCAGCCTCCGCGGCCGGGAACGGT
GCATTGGAACGCGGATTCCCCGTGCCAAGAGTGACGTAAGTACCGCCTATAGAGTCTATAGGCCCACCCC
CTTGGCTTCGTTAGAACGCGGCTACAATTAATACATAACCTTATGTATCATACACATACGATTTAGGTGA
CACTATAGAATAACATCCACTTTGCCTTTCTCTCCACAGGTGTCCACTCCCAGGTCCAACTGCACCTCGG
TTCTATCGAAAACGCGCCTGCTAGCGCCACCATGAAGACCATCATTGCCCTGAGCTACATCTTCTGCCTG
GTGTTCGCTGCGGCCGCCCAAGAGAATCAGGATGGCAGATACAGCCTGACCTACATCTACACCGGCCTGA
GCAAGCACGTGGAAGATGTGCCTGCTTTTCAGGCCCTGGGCAGCCTGAACGACCTGCAGTTCTTCCGGTA
CAACAGCAAGGACCGGAAGTCCCAGCCTATGGGCCTTTGGAGACAGGTGGAAGGCATGGAAGATTGGAAG
CAGGACAGCCAGCTGCAGAAGGCCCGCGAGGATATCTTCATGGAAACCCTGAAGGACATCGTCGAGTACT
ACAACGACAGCAACGGCAGCCACGTGCTGCAGGGCAGATTTGGATGCGAGATCGAGAACAACAGAAGCAG
CGGCGCCTTCTGGAAGTACTACTACGATGGCAAGGACTACATCGAGTTCAACAAAGAAATCCCCGCCTGG
GTGCCCTTCGATCCTGCCGCTCAGATTACCAAGCAGAAGTGGGAAGCCGAGCCTGTGTACGTGCAGAGAG
CCAAGGCCTACCTGGAAGAGGAATGCCCCGCCACACTGCGGAAGTACCTGAAGTACAGCAAGAACATCCT
GGACCGGCAGGACCCTCCTAGCGTGGTGGTTACATCTCATCAGGCCCCTGGCGAGAAGAAAAAGCTGAAG
TGCCTGGCCTACGACTTCTACCCCGGCAAGATCGATGTGCACTGGACAAGAGCCGGCGAGGTGCAAGAAC
CTGAACTGAGAGGGGATGTGCTGCACAACGGCAATGGCACATACCAGTCTTGGGTCGTCGTGGCAGTGCC
ACCTCAGGATACAGCCCCTTACTCTTGTCACGTGCAGCACTCTAGTCTGGCCCAGCCTCTGGTTGTGCCT
TGGGAAGCTTCTGGCGCGCCGGAAGATCAAGTTGATCCAAGATTGATTGATGGCAAGGGCGGATCTCTGG
AGGTGCTGTTCCAGGGACCAGGCGGAAGCGGCAATCCCGGCGGCGATCTGGCCCCCCAGATGCTGCGCGA
GCTGCAGGAGACCAATGCCGCCCTGCAGGACGTGCGCGAGCTGCTGCGCCACCGCGTGAAGGAGATCACC
TTCCTGAAGAACACCGTGATGGAGTGCGACGCCTGCGGTATGCAGCCCTCTAGAGGCTCCGGCTCCATCA
TCCCAGTTGAGGAGGAGAACCCGGACTTCTGGAACCGCGAGGCAGCCGAGGCCCTGGGTGCCGCCAAGAA
GCTGCAGCCTGCACAGACAGCCGCCAAGAACCTCATCATCTTCCTGGGCGATGGGATGGGGGTGTCTACG
GTGACAGCTGCCAGGATCCTAAAAGGGCAGAAGAAGGACAAACTGGGGCCTGAGATACCCCTGGCCATGG
ACCGCTTCCCATATGTGGCTCTGTCCAAGACATACAATGTAGACAAACATGTGCCAGACAGTGGAGCCAC
AGCCACGGCCTACCTGTGCGGGGTCAAGGGCAACTTCCAGACCATTGGCTTGAGTGCAGCCGCCCGCTTT
AACCAGTGCAACACGACACGCGGCAACGAGGTCATCTCCGTGATGAATCGGGCCAAGAAAGCAGGGAAGT
CAGTGGGAGTGGTAACCACCACACGAGTGCAGCACGCCTCGCCAGCCGGCACCTACGCCCACACGGTGAA
CCGCAACTGGTACTCGGACGCCGACGTGCCTGCCTCGGCCCGCCAGGAGGGGTGCCAGGACATCGCTACG
CAGCTCATCTCCAACATGGACATTGACGTGATCCTAGGTGGAGGCCGAAAGTACATGTTTCGCATGGGAA
CCCCAGACCCTGAGTACCCAGATGACTACAGCCAAGGTGGGACCAGGCTGGACGGGAAGAATCTGGTGCA
GGAATGGCTGGCGAAGCGCCAGGGTGCCCGGTATGTGTGGAACCGCACTGAGCTCATGCAGGCTTCCCTG
GACCCGTCTGTGACCCATCTCATGGGTCTCTTTGAGCCTGGAGACATGAAATACGAGATCCACCGAGACT
CCACACTGGACCCCTCCCTGATGGAGATGACAGAGGCTGCCCTGCGCCTGCTGAGCAGGAACCCCCGCGG
CTTCTTCCTCTTCGTGGAGGGTGGTCGCATCGACCATGGTCATCATGAAAGCAGGGCTTACCGGGCACTG
ACTGAGACGATCATGTTCGACGACGCCATTGAGAGGGCGGGCCAGCTCACCAGCGAGGAGGACACGCTGA
GCCTCGTCACTGCCGACCACTCCCACGTCTTCTCCTTCGGAGGCTACCCCCTGCGAGGGAGCTCCATCTT
CGGGCTGGCCCCTGGCAAGGCCCGGGACAGGAAGGCCTACACGGTCCTCCTATACGGAAACGGTCCAGGC
TATGTGCTCAAGGACGGCGCCCGGCCGGATGTTACCGAGAGCGAGAGCGGGAGCCCCGAGTATCGGCAGC
AGTCAGCAGTGCCCCTGGACGAAGAGACCCACGCAGGCGAGGACGTGGCGGTGTTCGCGCGCGGCCCGCA
GGCGCACCTGGTTCACGGCGTGCAGGAGCAGACCTTCATAGCGCACGTCATGGCCTTCGCCGCCTGCCTG
GAGCCCTACACCGCCTGCGACCTGGCGCCCCCCGCCGGCACCACCGACGCCGCGCACCCGGGTGGCGGAG
GACTGAACGACATCTTCGAGGCTCAGAAAATCGAATGGCACGAACATCACCATCACCATCACCATCACCA
TTAAGGCCGGCCTGTAGTCACTGGCACAACGCGTTACCCGGTAAGCCAATCGGGTATACACGGTCGTCAT
ACTGCAGACAGGGTTCTTCTACTTTGCAAGATAGTCTTGAGTAGTAAAATAAATAGATAGAGAAAATCAG
CCTCGACTGTGCCTTCTAGTTGCCAGCCATCTGTTGTTTGCCCCTCCCCCGTGCCTTCCTTGACCCTGGA
AGGTGCCACTCCCACTGTCCTTTCCTAATAAAATGAGGAAATTGCATCACAACACTCAACCCTATCTCGG
TCTATTCTTTTGATTTATAAGGGATTTTGCCGATTTCGGCCTATTGGTTAAAAAATGAGCTGATTTAACA
AAAATTTAACGCGAATTAATTCTGTGGAATGTGTGTCAGTTAGGGTGTGGAAAGTCCCCAGGCTCCCCAG
CAGGCAGAAGTATGCAAAGCATGCATCTCAATTAGTCAGCAACCAGGTGTGGAAAGTCCCCAGGCTCCCC
AGCAGGCAGAAGTATGCAAAGCATGCATCTCAATTAGTCAGCAACCATAGTCCCGCCCCTAACTCCGCCC
ATCCCGCCCCTAACTCCGCCCAGTTCCGCCCATTCTCCGCCCCATGGCTGACTAATTTTTTTTATTTATG
CAGAGGCCGAGGCCGCCTCTGCCTCTGAGCTATTCCAGAAGTAGTGAGGAGGCTTTTTTGGAGGCCTAGG
CTTTTGCAAAAAGCTCCCGGGAGCTTGTATATCCATTTTCGGATCTGATCAGCACGTGTTGACAATTAAT
CATCGGCATAGTATATCGGCATAGTATAATACGACAAGGTGAGGAACTAAACCATGACCGAGTACAAGCC
CACGGTGCGCCTCGCCACCCGCGACGACGTCCCCAGGGCCGTACGCACCCTCGCCGCCGCGTTCGCCGAC
TACCCCGCCACGCGCCACACCGTCGATCCGGACCGCCACATCGAGCGGGTCACCGAGCTGCAAGAACTCT
TCCTCACGCGCGTCGGGCTCGACATCGGCAAGGTGTGGGTCGCGGACGACGGCGCCGCGGTGGCGGTCTG
GACCACGCCGGAGAGCGTCGAAGCGGGGGCGGTGTTCGCCGAGATCGGCCCGCGCATGGCCGAGTTGAGC
GGTTCCCGGCTGGCCGCGCAGCAACAGATGGAAGGCCTCCTGGCGCCGCACCGGCCCAAGGAGCCCGCGT
GGTTCCTGGCCACCGTCGGCGTCTCGCCCGACCACCAGGGCAAGGGTCTGGGCAGCGCCGTCGTGCTCCC
CGGAGTGGAGGCGGCCGAGCGCGCCGGGGTGCCCGCCTTCCTGGAGACATCCGCGCCCCGCAACCTCCCC
TTCTACGAGCGGCTCGGCTTCACCGTCACCGCCGACGTCGAGGTGCCCGAAGGACCGCGCACCTGGTGCA
TGACCCGCAAGCCCGGTGCCTGACACGTGCTACGAGATTTCGATTCCACCGCCGCCTTCTATGAAAGGTT
GGGCTTCGGAATCGTTTTCCGGGACGCCGGCTGGATGATCCTCCAGCGCGGGGATCTCATGCTGGAGTTC
TTCGCCCACCCCAACTTGTTTATTGCAGCTTATAATGGTTACAAATAAAGCAATAGCATCACAAATTTCA
CAAATAAAGCATTTTTTTCACTGCATTCTAGTTGTGGTTTGTCCAAACTCATCAATGTATCTTATCATGT
CTGTATACCGTCGACCTCTAGCTAGAGCTTGGCGTAATCATGGTCATTACCAATGCTTAATCAGTGAGGC
ACCTATCTCAGCGATCTGTCTATTTCGTTCATCCATAGTTGCCTGACTCCCCGTCGTGTAGATAACTACG
ATACGGGAGGGCTTACCATCTGGCCCCAGCGCTGCGATGATACCGCGAGAACCACGCTCACCGGCTCCGG
ATTTATCAGCAATAAACCAGCCAGCCGGAAGGGCCGAGCGCAGAAGTGGTCCTGCAACTTTATCCGCCTC
CATCCAGTCTATTAATTGTTGCCGGGAAGCTAGAGTAAGTAGTTCGCCAGTTAATAGTTTGCGCAACGTT
GTTGCCATCGCTACAGGCATCGTGGTGTCACGCTCGTCGTTTGGTATGGCTTCATTCAGCTCCGGTTCCC
AACGATCAAGGCGAGTTACATGATCCCCCATGTTGTGCAAAAAAGCGGTTAGCTCCTTCGGTCCTCCGAT
CGTTGTCAGAAGTAAGTTGGCCGCAGTGTTATCACTCATGGTTATGGCAGCACTGCATAATTCTCTTACT
GTCATGCCATCCGTAAGATGCTTTTCTGTGACTGGTGAGTACTCAACCAAGTCATTCTGAGAATAGTGTA
TGCGGCGACCGAGTTGCTCTTGCCCGGCGTCAATACGGGATAATACCGCGCCACATAGCAGAACTTTAAA
AGTGCTCATCATTGGAAAACGTTCTTCGGGGCGAAAACTCTCAAGGATCTTACCGCTGTTGAGATCCAGT
TCGATGTAACCCACTCGTGCACCCAACTGATCTTCAGCATCTTTTACTTTCACCAGCGTTTCTGGGTGAG
CAAAAACAGGAAGGCAAAATGCCGCAAAAAAGGGAATAAGGGCGACACGGAAATGTTGAATACTCATATT
CTTCCTT
