>Addgene plasmid #157283 | pD649-HAsp-AZGP1-COMP5AP-AviTag-9xHis | depositor partial sequence | sequence record 303676 | insert (extracellular domain)
CAAGAGAATCAGGATGGCAGATACAGCCTGACCTACATCTACACCGGCCTGAGCAAGCACGTGGAAGATG
TGCCTGCTTTTCAGGCCCTGGGCAGCCTGAACGACCTGCAGTTCTTCCGGTACAACAGCAAGGACCGGAA
GTCCCAGCCTATGGGCCTTTGGAGACAGGTGGAAGGCATGGAAGATTGGAAGCAGGACAGCCAGCTGCAG
AAGGCCCGCGAGGATATCTTCATGGAAACCCTGAAGGACATCGTCGAGTACTACAACGACAGCAACGGCA
GCCACGTGCTGCAGGGCAGATTTGGATGCGAGATCGAGAACAACAGAAGCAGCGGCGCCTTCTGGAAGTA
CTACTACGATGGCAAGGACTACATCGAGTTCAACAAAGAAATCCCCGCCTGGGTGCCCTTCGATCCTGCC
GCTCAGATTACCAAGCAGAAGTGGGAAGCCGAGCCTGTGTACGTGCAGAGAGCCAAGGCCTACCTGGAAG
AGGAATGCCCCGCCACACTGCGGAAGTACCTGAAGTACAGCAAGAACATCCTGGACCGGCAGGACCCTCC
TAGCGTGGTGGTTACATCTCATCAGGCCCCTGGCGAGAAGAAAAAGCTGAAGTGCCTGGCCTACGACTTC
TACCCCGGCAAGATCGATGTGCACTGGACAAGAGCCGGCGAGGTGCAAGAACCTGAACTGAGAGGGGATG
TGCTGCACAACGGCAATGGCACATACCAGTCTTGGGTCGTCGTGGCAGTGCCACCTCAGGATACAGCCCC
TTACTCTTGTCACGTGCAGCACTCTAGTCTGGCCCAGCCTCTGGTTGTGCCTTGGGAAGCTTCT
